>Addgene plasmid #54492 | PA-mCherry1-Lifeact-7 | depositor partial sequence | sequence record 84889 | insert sequence
AAAATCAACGGGACTTTCCAAAATGTCGTAACAACTCCGCCCCCATTGACGCAAATGGGCGGTAGGCGTG
TACGGTGGGAGGTCTATATAAGCAGAGCTGGTTTAGTGAACCGTCAGATCCGCTAGCGCCACCATGGGCG
TGGCCGACTTGATCAAGAAGTTCGAGTCCATCTCCAAGGAGGAGGGGGATCCACCGGTCGCCACCATGGT
GAGCAAGGGCGAGGAGGATAACATGGCCATCATTAAGGAGTTCATGCGCTTCAAGGTGCACATGGAGGGG
TCCGTGAACGGCCACGTGTTCGAGATCGAGGGCGAGGGCGAGGGCCGCCCCTACGAGGGCACCCAGACCG
CCAAGCTGAAGGTGACCAAGGGCGGCCCCCTGCCCTTCACCTGGGACATCCTGAGCCCTCAGTTCATGTA
CGGCTCCAATGCCTACGTGAAGCACCCCGCCGACATCCCCGACTACTTTAAGCTGTCCTTCCCCGAGGGC
TTCAAGTGGGAGCGCGTGATGAAATTCGAGGACGGCGGCGTGGTGACCGTGACCCAGGACTCCTCCCTGC
AGGACGGCGAGTTCATCTACAAGGTGAAGCTGCGCGGCACCAACTTCCCCTCCGACGGCCCCGTGATGCA
GAAGAAGACCATGGGCTGGGAGGCCCTCTCCGAGCGGATGTACCCCGAGGACGGCGCCCTGAAGGGCGAG
GTCAAGCCCAGAGTGAAGCTGAAGGACGGCGGCCACTACGACGCTGAGGTCAAGACCACCTACAAGGCCA
AGAAGCCCGTGCAGCTGCCCGGCGCCTACAACGTCAACCGCAAGCTGGACATCACCAGCCACAACGAGGA
CTACACCATCGTGGAGCAGTACGAGAGAGCCGAGGGCCGCCACTCCACCGGCGGCATGGACGAGCTGTAC
AAGTAAGCGGCCGCGACTCTAGATCATAATCAGCCATACCACATTTGTAGAGGTTTTACTTGCTTTAAAA
AACCTCCCACACCT
