>Addgene plasmid #54492 | PA-mCherry1-Lifeact-7 | addgene partial sequence | sequence record 90441 | CMV-F 5'-CGCAAATGGGCGGTAGGCGTG-3'
GTGAACCGTCAGATCCGCTAGCGCCACCATGGGCGTGGCCGACTTGATCAAGAAGTTCGAGTCCATCTCC
AAGGAGGAGGGGGATCCACCGGTCGCCACCATGGTGAGCAAGGGCGAGGAGGATAACATGGCCATCATTA
AGGAGTTCATGCGCTTCAAGGTGCACATGGAGGGGTCCGTGAACGGCCACGTGTTCGAGATCGAGGGCGA
GGGCGAGGGCCGCCCCTACGAGGGCACCCAGACCGCCAAGCTGAAGGTGACCAAGGGCGGCCCCCTGCCC
TTCACCTGGGACATCCTGAGCCCTCAGTTCATGTACGGCTCCAATGCCTACGTGAAGCACCCCGCCGACA
TCCCCGACTACTTTAAGCTGTCCTTCCCCGAGGGCTTCAAGTGGGAGCGCGTGATGAAATTCGAGGACGG
CGGCGTGGTGACCGTGACCCAGGACTCCTCCCTGCAGGACGGCGAGTTCATCTACAAGGTGAAGCTGCGC
GGCACCAACTTCCCCTCCGACGGCCCCGTGATGCAGAAGAAGACCATGGGCTGGGAGGCCCTCTCCGAGC
GGATGTACCCCGAGGACGGCGCCCTGAAGGGCGAGGTCAAGCCCAGAGTGAAGCTGAAGGACGGCGGCCA
CTACGACGCTGAGGTCAAGACCACCTACAAGGCCAAGAAGCCCGTGCAGCTGCCCGGCGCCTACAACGTC
AACCGCAAGCTGGACATCACCAGCCACAACGAGGACTACACCATCGTGGAGCAGTACGAGAGAGCCGAGG
GCCGCCACTCCACCGGCGGCATGGACGAGCTGTACAAGTAAGCGGCCGCGACTCTAGATCATAATCAGCC
ATACCACATTTGTAGAGGTT
