[The description below was written by a language model from this plasmid's Addgene catalogue record.]
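Description:
PA-mCherry1-Lifeact-7 is a mammalian expression plasmid encoding a fusion of Lifeact, a short peptide that binds filamentous actin, with PA-mCherry1, a photoactivatable variant of the red fluorescent protein mCherry. The record describes a backbone of about 4.8 kb and lists the fluorescent protein as a C-terminal tag on the backbone, which indicates that Lifeact sits upstream of PA-mCherry1. The "7" in the name probably refers to a linker length between the two parts, but the record does not say so. The plasmid is maintained at high copy in bacteria under kanamycin selection, and it carries a neomycin resistance marker so that transfected mammalian cells can be selected with G418. The promoter driving the fusion, the origin of replication and the polyadenylation signals are not stated, and no feature table is available to confirm the layout.

The construct is intended for labelling the actin cytoskeleton in living cells. Lifeact decorates actin filaments, while a photoactivatable fluorophore remains essentially dark until it is switched on by violet light. This allows a chosen subpopulation of labelled molecules to be highlighted and followed over time, or stochastically activated for single-molecule localization microscopy. The record lists excitation values of 400/504 and emission values of 515/517. These numbers look more typical of a green photoactivatable protein than of a red mCherry derivative, so they should be treated with caution and checked against published PA-mCherry1 spectra.
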