Addgene plasmid #54492: PA-mCherry1-Lifeact-7
Purpose: Localization: Actin, Excitation: 400 / 504, Emission: 515 / 517
Depositing lab: Michael Davidson. Depositing organization: Florida State University, Tallahassee.
Backbone
  Vector backbone: PA-mCherry1-Lifeact
  Backbone size w/o insert (bp): 4800
  Vector type: Mammalian Expression
  Selectable markers: Neomycin (select with G418)
  Backbone size (bp): 4800
  Tag / fusion protein: PA-mCherry1-Lifeact (C terminal on backbone)
Growth in bacteria
  Bacterial resistance: Kanamycin, 50 μg/mL
  Growth temperature: 37°C
  Growth strain: DH5alpha
  Copy number: High Copy
Gene/Insert
  Gene/Insert name: Lifeact-PAmCherry1
  Tag / fusion protein: PA-mCherry1-Lifeact (C terminal on backbone)
Terms and licenses: Academic/Nonprofit Terms; Industry Terms: Not Available to Industry
Depositor comments: . Excitation = 400 / 504; Emission = 515 / 517
How to cite: PA-mCherry1-Lifeact-7 was a gift from Michael Davidson (Addgene plasmid # 54492 ; http://n2t.net/addgene:54492 ; RRID:Addgene_54492)
